Addgene plasmid #12619: pET-21a(+)-DR RecR(K23A/R27A)
Depositing lab: SeWon Suh. Depositing organization: Seoul National University. Publication: Ring-shaped architecture of RecR: implications for its role in homologous recombinational DNA repair. Lee BI, Kim KH, Park SJ, Eom SH, Song HK, Suh SW. EMBO J. 2004 May 19. 23(10):2029-38. 10.1038/sj.emboj.7600222 PubMed 15116069.
Backbone
  Vector backbone: pET21a(+)
  Backbone manufacturer: Novagen
  Backbone size w/o insert (bp): 5443
  Vector type: Bacterial Expression
Growth in bacteria
  Bacterial resistance: Ampicillin, 100 μg/mL
  Growth temperature: 37°C
  Growth strain: DH5alpha
  Copy number: Low Copy
Gene/Insert
  Gene/Insert name: Deinococcus radiodurans RecR (alt name: DR RecR)
  Species: Deinococcus radiodurans
  Insert size (bp): 660
  Mutation: changed Lysine 23 to Alanine, and Arginine 27 to Alanine.
  GenBank ID: AE000513
  Entrez Gene: recR (a.k.a. DR_0198)
  Tag / fusion protein: His (C terminal on backbone)
  Cloning method: Restriction Enzyme; 5′ cloning site NdeI (unknown if destroyed); 3′ cloning site XhoI (unknown if destroyed)
  Sequencing primers: 5′ T7; 3′ T7
Terms and licenses: Academic/Nonprofit Terms; Industry Terms: Not Available to Industry
How to cite: pET-21a(+)-DR RecR(K23A/R27A) was a gift from SeWon Suh (Addgene plasmid # 12619 ; http://n2t.net/addgene:12619 ; RRID:Addgene_12619)
