[The description below was written by a language model from this plasmid's Addgene catalogue record and pLannotate feature annotations shown in this document.]
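Description:
pET-21a(+)-DR RecR(K23A/R27A) is a bacterial expression plasmid built on the Novagen pET-21a(+) backbone for producing a mutant form of the Deinococcus radiodurans recombinational repair protein RecR in E. coli. It replicates from a pBR322-type ColE1 origin accompanied by the rop gene and bom region, which is consistent with the low copy number listed in the record, and it is selected with ampicillin through the β-lactamase (AmpR) gene. An f1 origin is also present, allowing single-stranded DNA production with helper phage. The short tetracycline-resistance fragments and the predicted E. coli open reading frame flagged in the annotation are pBR322-derived backbone remnants rather than functional parts.

The 660 bp recR coding sequence was inserted between the NdeI and XhoI sites, placing it downstream of the T7 promoter, a lac operator and the T7 gene 10 ribosome binding site, and upstream of the T7 terminator. The plasmid-borne lacI gene supplies lac repressor, so transcription is held off until induction with IPTG in a host that provides T7 RNA polymerase. The coding sequence reads through into the backbone-encoded C-terminal His tag, which permits metal-affinity purification; the short "SET1" fragment called just beyond the tag is probably an annotation artefact of vector sequence. The insert carries two substitutions, lysine 23 to alanine and arginine 27 to alanine. RecR is thought to act with RecF and RecO in a RecBC-independent recombinational repair pathway, and the associated publication concerns the ring-shaped architecture of RecR. The double mutant was therefore probably made for comparison with the wild-type protein in structural or biochemical studies, although the record does not state what property these residues were intended to test.
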