Features (pLannotate 1.2.2; 19 found; start..end, strand, type, name):
     26..73      -  terminator     T7 terminator: transcription terminator for bacteriophage T7 RNA polymerase
     81..130     -  CDS            SET1 (fragment): solubility-enhancement tag derived from T7 phage gene 10B
    140..157     -  CDS            9xHis (fragment): 9xHis affinity tag
    164..823     -  CDS            recR: RECR_DEIRA - Experimental evidence at protein level: Swiss-Prot protein existence level 1. May play a role in DNA repair. It seems to be involved in an RecBC-independent recombinational process of DNA repair. It may act with RecF and RecO. From Deinococcus radiodurans (strain ATCC 13939 / DSM 20539 / JCM 16871 / LMG 4051 / NBRC 15346 / NCIMB 9279 / R1 / VKM B-1422).
    831..853     -  RBS            RBS: efficient ribosome binding site from bacteriophage T7 gene 10 (Olins and Rangwala, 1989)
    868..892     -  protein_bind   lac operator: The lac repressor binds to the lac operator to inhibit transcription in E. coli. This inhibition can be relieved by adding lactose or isopropyl-β-D-thiogalactopyranoside (IPTG). lac repressor encoded by lacI
    893..911     -  promoter       T7 promoter: promoter for bacteriophage T7 RNA polymerase
    933..1212    +  CDS            TcR (fragment): tetracycline efflux protein; tet; confers resistance to tetracycline
   1220..1297    +  promoter       lacI promoter: lacI
   1298..2380    +  CDS            lacI: lac repressor; lacI; The lac repressor binds to the lac operator to inhibit transcription in E. coli. This inhibition can be relieved by adding lactose or isopropyl-β-D-thiogalactopyranoside (IPTG).
   2393..2414    +  protein_bind   CAP binding site: CAP binding activates transcription in the presence of cAMP. E. coli catabolite activator protein
   2429..2720    +  CDS            TcR (fragment): tetracycline efflux protein; tet; confers resistance to tetracycline
   2792..3172    -  CDS            YPB1_ECOLX: Protein predicted: Swiss-Prot protein existence level 4. From Escherichia coli.
   3189..3380    +  CDS            rop: Rop protein, which maintains plasmids at low copy number; rop
   3482..3624    +  misc_feature   bom: basis of mobility region from pBR322
   3810..4398    -  rep_origin     ori: high-copy-number ColE1/pMB1/pBR322/pUC origin of replication
   4569..5429    -  CDS            AmpR: β-lactamase; bla; confers resistance to ampicillin, carbenicillin, and related antibiotics
   5430..5534    -  promoter       AmpR promoter: bla
   5561..6016    -  rep_origin     f1 ori (sequence partly withheld): f1 bacteriophage origin of replication; arrow indicates direction of (+) strand synthesis
>Addgene plasmid #12619 | pET-21a(+)-DR RecR(K23A/R27A) | depositor full sequence | sequence record 7378 | Author sequence
ATCCGGATATAGTTCCTCCTTTCAGCAAAAAACCCCTCAAGACCCGTTTAGAGGCCCCAAGGGGTTATGC
TAGTTATTGCTCAGCGGTGGCAGCAGCCAACTCAGCTTCCTTTCGGGCTTTGTTAGCAGCCGGATCTCAG
TGGTGGTGGTGGTGGTGCTCGAGGCGGGATGCGGGCACCGCTGCTCCGTCGGCGCCGTCTTCGTCACCGG
GACGTTGCGGCGGCTGGGGCTTGCTCACGGTCTGGCGGCCTGTGAGCGCACGGCCCAGCGTCACCTCGTC
GGTGTATTCCAGCGAGCCGCCCACCGGCACCCCGTAGGCGATGCGGCTGATGGCGGCGCCGAGCGGTTCG
AGCAGCCGCTGAAGGTAGAGCGCGGTGGCGTCGCCCTCCACCGTTGTGCCAGTCGCCAGAATCACTTCCA
TGCCTTGCCCCACGCGGGGCAGCAGCGGCTTGATGTGCAGCTTGTCGGGGCCGACGCCGTTCATCGGGCT
CAGAACGCCGTGCAGGACGTGGTAGAGCCCCCGGTACTCGCCGCTGCGCTCCAGCGCAATCACGTCGCCG
TGTTCTTCCACCACGCAGATGGTGCGCTGGTCGCGGCTGGGGTCGGCGCACACGTCGCACTTCTCGGCGT
CGGTGATGTTGAAACAAATCGGGCAGACGTGCAGGTCGCGCTTGGCTTCGAGCAGGGCGGAGGCGAGGCG
CTCGATGTCCTCACGCGGCTGCTCGAACAGGTGAAAGGCGAGTGCCTGCGCGCTCGCGGGGCCGATGCCC
GGCAAGCGTGACAGCTCGCGGATGAGGGACACGAGGGAAGGCGGATATTTCATATGTATATCTCCTTCTT
AAAGTTAAACAAAATTATTTCTAGAGGGGAATTGTTATCCGCTCACAATTCCCCTATAGTGAGTCGTATT
AATTTCGCGGGATCGAGATCTCGATCCTCTACGCCGGACGCATCGTGGCCGGCATCACCGGCGCCACAGG
TGCGGTTGCTGGCGCCTATATCGCCGACATCACCGATGGGGAAGATCGGGCTCGCCACTTCGGGCTCATG
AGCGCTTGTTTCGGCGTGGGTATGGTGGCAGGCCCCGTGGCCGGGGGACTGTTGGGCGCCATCTCCTTGC
ATGCACCATTCCTTGCGGCGGCGGTGCTCAACGGCCTCAACCTACTACTGGGCTGCTTCCTAATGCAGGA
GTCGCATAAGGGAGAGCGTCGAGATCCCGGACACCATCGAATGGCGCAAAACCTTTCGCGGTATGGCATG
ATAGCGCCCGGAAGAGAGTCAATTCAGGGTGGTGAATGTGAAACCAGTAACGTTATACGATGTCGCAGAG
TATGCCGGTGTCTCTTATCAGACCGTTTCCCGCGTGGTGAACCAGGCCAGCCACGTTTCTGCGAAAACGC
GGGAAAAAGTGGAAGCGGCGATGGCGGAGCTGAATTACATTCCCAACCGCGTGGCACAACAACTGGCGGG
CAAACAGTCGTTGCTGATTGGCGTTGCCACCTCCAGTCTGGCCCTGCACGCGCCGTCGCAAATTGTCGCG
GCGATTAAATCTCGCGCCGATCAACTGGGTGCCAGCGTGGTGGTGTCGATGGTAGAACGAAGCGGCGTCG
AAGCCTGTAAAGCGGCGGTGCACAATCTTCTCGCGCAACGCGTCAGTGGGCTGATCATTAACTATCCGCT
GGATGACCAGGATGCCATTGCTGTGGAAGCTGCCTGCACTAATGTTCCGGCGTTATTTCTTGATGTCTCT
GACCAGACACCCATCAACAGTATTATTTTCTCCCATGAAGACGGTACGCGACTGGGCGTGGAGCATCTGG
TCGCATTGGGTCACCAGCAAATCGCGCTGTTAGCGGGCCCATTAAGTTCTGTCTCGGCGCGTCTGCGTCT
GGCTGGCTGGCATAAATATCTCACTCGCAATCAAATTCAGCCGATAGCGGAACGGGAAGGCGACTGGAGT
GCCATGTCCGGTTTTCAACAAACCATGCAAATGCTGAATGAGGGCATCGTTCCCACTGCGATGCTGGTTG
CCAACGATCAGATGGCGCTGGGCGCAATGCGCGCCATTACCGAGTCCGGGCTGCGCGTTGGTGCGGATAT
CTCGGTAGTGGGATACGACGATACCGAAGACAGCTCATGTTATATCCCGCCGTTAACCACCATCAAACAG
GATTTTCGCCTGCTGGGGCAAACCAGCGTGGACCGCTTGCTGCAACTCTCTCAGGGCCAGGCGGTGAAGG
GCAATCAGCTGTTGCCCGTCTCACTGGTGAAAAGAAAAACCACCCTGGCGCCCAATACGCAAACCGCCTC
TCCCCGCGCGTTGGCCGATTCATTAATGCAGCTGGCACGACAGGTTTCCCGACTGGAAAGCGGGCAGTGA
GCGCAACGCAATTAATGTAAGTTAGCTCACTCATTAGGCACCGGGATCTCGACCGATGCCCTTGAGAGCC
TTCAACCCAGTCAGCTCCTTCCGGTGGGCGCGGGGCATGACTATCGTCGCCGCACTTATGACTGTCTTCT
TTATCATGCAACTCGTAGGACAGGTGCCGGCAGCGCTCTGGGTCATTTTCGGCGAGGACCGCTTTCGCTG
GAGCGCGACGATGATCGGCCTGTCGCTTGCGGTATTCGGAATCTTGCACGCCCTCGCTCAAGCCTTCGTC
ACTGGTCCCGCCACCAAACGTTTCGGCGAGAAGCAGGCCATTATCGCCGGCATGGCGGCCCCACGGGTGC
GCATGATCGTGCTCCTGTCGTTGAGGACCCGGCTAGGCTGGCGGGGTTGCCTTACTGGTTAGCAGAATGA
ATCACCGATACGCGAGCGAACGTGAAGCGACTGCTGCTGCAAAACGTCTGCGACCTGAGCAACAACATGA
ATGGTCTTCGGTTTCCGTGTTTCGTAAAGTCTGGAAACGCGGAAGTCAGCGCCCTGCACCATTATGTTCC
GGATCTGCATCGCAGGATGCTGCTGGCTACCCTGTGGAACACCTACATCTGTATTAACGAAGCGCTGGCA
TTGACCCTGAGTGATTTTTCTCTGGTCCCGCCGCATCCATACCGCCAGTTGTTTACCCTCACAACGTTCC
AGTAACCGGGCATGTTCATCATCAGTAACCCGTATCGTGAGCATCCTCTCTCGTTTCATCGGTATCATTA
CCCCCATGAACAGAAATCCCCCTTACACGGAGGCATCAGTGACCAAACAGGAAAAAACCGCCCTTAACAT
GGCCCGCTTTATCAGAAGCCAGACATTAACGCTTCTGGAGAAACTCAACGAGCTGGACGCGGATGAACAG
GCAGACATCTGTGAATCGCTTCACGACCACGCTGATGAGCTTTACCGCAGCTGCCTCGCGCGTTTCGGTG
ATGACGGTGAAAACCTCTGACACATGCAGCTCCCGGAGACGGTCACAGCTTGTCTGTAAGCGGATGCCGG
GAGCAGACAAGCCCGTCAGGGCGCGTCAGCGGGTGTTGGCGGGTGTCGGGGCGCAGCCATGACCCAGTCA
CGTAGCGATAGCGGAGTGTATACTGGCTTAACTATGCGGCATCAGAGCAGATTGTACTGAGAGTGCACCA
TATATGCGGTGTGAAATACCGCACAGATGCGTAAGGAGAAAATACCGCATCAGGCGCTCTTCCGCTTCCT
CGCTCACTGACTCGCTGCGCTCGGTCGTTCGGCTGCGGCGAGCGGTATCAGCTCACTCAAAGGCGGTAAT
ACGGTTATCCACAGAATCAGGGGATAACGCAGGAAAGAACATGTGAGCAAAAGGCCAGCAAAAGGCCAGG
AACCGTAAAAAGGCCGCGTTGCTGGCGTTTTTCCATAGGCTCCGCCCCCCTGACGAGCATCACAAAAATC
GACGCTCAAGTCAGAGGTGGCGAAACCCGACAGGACTATAAAGATACCAGGCGTTTCCCCCTGGAAGCTC
CCTCGTGCGCTCTCCTGTTCCGACCCTGCCGCTTACCGGATACCTGTCCGCCTTTCTCCCTTCGGGAAGC
GTGGCGCTTTCTCATAGCTCACGCTGTAGGTATCTCAGTTCGGTGTAGGTCGTTCGCTCCAAGCTGGGCT
GTGTGCACGAACCCCCCGTTCAGCCCGACCGCTGCGCCTTATCCGGTAACTATCGTCTTGAGTCCAACCC
GGTAAGACACGACTTATCGCCACTGGCAGCAGCCACTGGTAACAGGATTAGCAGAGCGAGGTATGTAGGC
GGTGCTACAGAGTTCTTGAAGTGGTGGCCTAACTACGGCTACACTAGAAGGACAGTATTTGGTATCTGCG
CTCTGCTGAAGCCAGTTACCTTCGGAAAAAGAGTTGGTAGCTCTTGATCCGGCAAACAAACCACCGCTGG
TAGCGGTGGTTTTTTTGTTTGCAAGCAGCAGATTACGCGCAGAAAAAAAGGATCTCAAGAAGATCCTTTG
ATCTTTTCTACGGGGTCTGACGCTCAGTGGAACGAAAACTCACGTTAAGGGATTTTGGTCATGAGATTAT
CAAAAAGGATCTTCACCTAGATCCTTTTAAATTAAAAATGAAGTTTTAAATCAATCTAAAGTATATATGA
GTAAACTTGGTCTGACAGTTACCAATGCTTAATCAGTGAGGCACCTATCTCAGCGATCTGTCTATTTCGT
TCATCCATAGTTGCCTGACTCCCCGTCGTGTAGATAACTACGATACGGGAGGGCTTACCATCTGGCCCCA
GTGCTGCAATGATACCGCGAGACCCACGCTCACCGGCTCCAGATTTATCAGCAATAAACCAGCCAGCCGG
AAGGGCCGAGCGCAGAAGTGGTCCTGCAACTTTATCCGCCTCCATCCAGTCTATTAATTGTTGCCGGGAA
GCTAGAGTAAGTAGTTCGCCAGTTAATAGTTTGCGCAACGTTGTTGCCATTGCTGCAGGCATCGTGGTGT
CACGCTCGTCGTTTGGTATGGCTTCATTCAGCTCCGGTTCCCAACGATCAAGGCGAGTTACATGATCCCC
CATGTTGTGCAAAAAAGCGGTTAGCTCCTTCGGTCCTCCGATCGTTGTCAGAAGTAAGTTGGCCGCAGTG
TTATCACTCATGGTTATGGCAGCACTGCATAATTCTCTTACTGTCATGCCATCCGTAAGATGCTTTTCTG
TGACTGGTGAGTACTCAACCAAGTCATTCTGAGAATAGTGTATGCGGCGACCGAGTTGCTCTTGCCCGGC
GTCAATACGGGATAATACCGCGCCACATAGCAGAACTTTAAAAGTGCTCATCATTGGAAAACGTTCTTCG
GGGCGAAAACTCTCAAGGATCTTACCGCTGTTGAGATCCAGTTCGATGTAACCCACTCGTGCACCCAACT
GATCTTCAGCATCTTTTACTTTCACCAGCGTTTCTGGGTGAGCAAAAACAGGAAGGCAAAATGCCGCAAA
AAAGGGAATAAGGGCGACACGGAAATGTTGAATACTCATACTCTTCCTTTTTCAATATTATTGAAGCATT
TATCAGGGTTATTGTCTCATGAGCGGATACATATTTGAATGTATTTAGAAAAATAAACAAATAGGGGTTC
CGCGCACATTTCCCCGAAAAGTGCCACCTGAAATTGTAAACGTTAATATTTTGTTAAAATTCGCGTTAAA
TTTTTGTTAAATCAGCTCATTTTTTAACCAATAGGCCGAAATCGGCAAAATCCCTTATAAATCAAAAGAA
TAGACCGAGATAGGGT
[37 nt withheld, positions 5687-5723]
AAAGAACGTGGACTCCAACGTCAAAGG
[49 nt withheld, positions 5751-5799]
T
[91 nt withheld, positions 5801-5891]
G
[124 nt withheld, positions 5893-6016]
CCCATTCGCCA
